>Addgene plasmid #44945 | pFA6a-link-yomWasabi-Kan | depositor full sequence | sequence record 62215 | pFA6a-link-yomWasabi-Kan sequence 4888 bps
TTTCGGTGATGACGGTGAAAACCTCTGACACATGCAGCTCCCGGAGACGGTCACAGCTTGTCTGTAAGCG
GATGCCGGGAGCAGACAAGCCCGTCAGGGCGCGTCAGCGGGTGTTGGCGGGTGTCGGGGCTGGCTTAACT
ATGCGGCATCAGAGCAGATTGTACTGAGAGTGCACCATATGGACATATTGTCGTTAGAACGCGGCTACAA
TTAATACATAACCTTATGTATCATACACATACGATTTAGGTGACACTATAGAACGCGGCCGCCAGCTGAA
GCTTCGTACGCTGCAGGTCGACGGATCGGTGACGGTGCTGGTTTAATTAACATGGTAAGTAAAGGTGAAG
AGACAACTATGGGGGTAATCAAACCAGACATGAAGATCAAACTGAAAATGGAAGGTAACGTTAATGGCCA
CGCGTTTGTTATTGAAGGTGAAGGAGAGGGGAAACCTTACGACGGAACCAACACTATCAATTTGGAGGTT
AAGGAAGGTGCACCATTACCATTCAGCTATGACATCTTAACAACTGCATTTTCATACGGCAACAGAGCTT
TTACCAAGTACCCTGACGATATACCAAATTACTTCAAACAATCCTTTCCTGAAGGTTATTCATGGGAGAG
AACAATGACGTTTGAAGATAAGGGCATTGTCAAGGTCAAATCTGACATTTCTATGGAAGAGGATTCATTC
ATCTACGAGATTCACCTCAAGGGCGAAAACTTCCCACCAAATGGTCCAGTGATGCAAAAGGAAACTACTG
GATGGGATGCTTCTACAGAAAGGATGTACGTGAGAGATGGAGTCTTAAAAGGTGATGTTAAAATGAAGTT
GCTACTTGAAGGTGGTGGCCATCATAGAGTTGATTTCAAAACAATCTACAGAGCCAAAAAGGCTGTAAAA
CTTCCTGATTATCATTTTGTGGATCATCGTATAGAAATTCTAAACCACGACAAAGATTACAATAAGGTCA
CTGTTTATGAAATAGCAGTTGCCAGAAATTCTACAGATGGAATGGATGAATTGTACAAATAAGGCGCGCC
ACTTCTAAATAAGCGAATTTCTTATGATTTATGATTTTTATTATTAAATAAGTTATAAAAAAAATAAGTG
TATACAAATTTTAAAGTGACTCTTAGGTTTTAAAACGAAAATTCTTATTCTTGAGTAACTCTTTCCTGTA
GGTCAGGTTGCTTTCTCAGGTATAGTATGAGGTCGCTCTTATTGACCACACCTCTACCGGCAGATCCGCT
AGGGATAACAGGGTAATATAGATCTGTTTAGCTTGCCTCGTCCCCGCCGGGTCACCCGGCCAGCGACATG
GAGGCCCAGAATACCCTCCTTGACAGTCTTGACGTGCGCAGCTCAGGGGCATGATGTGACTGTCGCCCGT
ACATTTAGCCCATACATCCCCATGTATAATCATTTGCATCCATACATTTTGATGGCCGCACGGCGCGAAG
CAAAAATTACGGCTCCTCGCTGCAGACCTGCGAGCAGGGAAACGCTCCCCTCACAGACGCGTTGAATTGT
CCCCACGCCGCGCCCCTGTAGAGAAATATAAAAGGTTAGGATTTGCCACTGAGGTTCTTCTTTCATATAC
TTCCTTTTAAAATCTTGCTAGGATACAGTTCTCACATCACATCCGAACATAAACAACCATGGGTAAGGAA
AAGACTCACGTTTCGAGGCCGCGATTAAATTCCAACATGGATGCTGATTTATATGGGTATAAATGGGCTC
GCGATAATGTCGGGCAATCAGGTGCGACAATCTATCGATTGTATGGGAAGCCCGATGCGCCAGAGTTGTT
TCTGAAACATGGCAAAGGTAGCGTTGCCAATGATGTTACAGATGAGATGGTCAGACTAAACTGGCTGACG
GAATTTATGCCTCTTCCGACCATCAAGCATTTTATCCGTACTCCTGATGATGCATGGTTACTCACCACTG
CGATCCCCGGCAAAACAGCATTCCAGGTATTAGAAGAATATCCTGATTCAGGTGAAAATATTGTTGATGC
GCTGGCAGTGTTCCTGCGCCGGTTGCATTCGATTCCTGTTTGTAATTGTCCTTTTAACAGCGATCGCGTA
TTTCGTCTCGCTCAGGCGCAATCACGAATGAATAACGGTTTGGTTGATGCGAGTGATTTTGATGACGAGC
GTAATGGCTGGCCTGTTGAACAAGTCTGGAAAGAAATGCATAAGCTTTTGCCATTCTCACCGGATTCAGT
CGTCACTCATGGTGATTTCTCACTTGATAACCTTATTTTTGACGAGGGGAAATTAATAGGTTGTATTGAT
GTTGGACGAGTCGGAATCGCAGACCGATACCAGGATCTTGCCATCCTATGGAACTGCCTCGGTGAGTTTT
CTCCTTCATTACAGAAACGGCTTTTTCAAAAATATGGTATTGATAATCCTGATATGAATAAATTGCAGTT
TCATTTGATGCTCGATGAGTTTTTCTAATCAGTACTGACAATAAAAAGATTCTTGTTTTCAAGAACTTGT
CATTTGTATAGTTTTTTTATATTGTAGTTGTTCTATTTTAATCAAATGTTAGCGTGATTTATATTTTTTT
TCGCCTCGACATCATCTGCCCAGATGCGAAGTTAAGTGCGCAGAAAGTAATATCATGCGTCAATCGTATG
TGAATGCTGGTCGCTATACTGCTGTCGATTCGATACTAACGCCGCCATCCAGTTTAAACGAGCTCGAATT
CATCGATGATATCAGATCCACTAGTGGCCTATGCGGCCGCGGATCTGCCGGTCTCCCTATAGTGAGTCGT
ATTAATTTCGATAAGCCAGGTTAACCTGCATTAATGAATCGGCCAACGCGCGGGGAGAGGCGGTTTGCGT
ATTGGGCGCTCTTCCGCTTCCTCGCTCACTGACTCGCTGCGCTCGGTCGTTCGGCTGCGGCGAGCGGTAT
CAGCTCACTCAAAGGCGGTAATACGGTTATCCACAGAATCAGGGGATAACGCAGGAAAGAACATGTGAGC
AAAAGGCCAGCAAAAGGCCAGGAACCGTAAAAAGGCCGCGTTGCTGGCGTTTTTCCATAGGCTCCGCCCC
CCTGACGAGCATCACAAAAATCGACGCTCAAGTCAGAGGTGGCGAAACCCGACAGGACTATAAAGATACC
AGGCGTTTCCCCCTGGAAGCTCCCTCGTGCGCTCTCCTGTTCCGACCCTGCCGCTTACCGGATACCTGTC
CGCCTTTCTCCCTTCGGGAAGCGTGGCGCTTTCTCAATGCTCACGCTGTAGGTATCTCAGTTCGGTGTAG
GTCGTTCGCTCCAAGCTGGGCTGTGTGCACGAACCCCCCGTTCAGCCCGACCGCTGCGCCTTATCCGGTA
ACTATCGTCTTGAGTCCAACCCGGTAAGACACGACTTATCGCCACTGGCAGCAGCCACTGGTAACAGGAT
TAGCAGAGCGAGGTATGTAGGCGGTGCTACAGAGTTCTTGAAGTGGTGGCCTAACTACGGCTACACTAGA
AGGACAGTATTTGGTATCTGCGCTCTGCTGAAGCCAGTTACCTTCGGAAAAAGAGTTGGTAGCTCTTGAT
CCGGCAAACAAACCACCGCTGGTAGCGGTGGTTTTTTTGTTTGCAAGCAGCAGATTACGCGCAGAAAAAA
AGGATCTCAAGAAGATCCTTTGATCTTTTCTACGGGGTCTGACGCTCAGTGGAACGAAAACTCACGTTAA
GGGATTTTGGTCATGAGATTATCAAAAAGGATCTTCACCTAGATCCTTTTAAATTAAAAATGAAGTTTTA
AATCAATCTAAAGTATATATGAGTAAACTTGGTCTGACAGTTACCAATGCTTAATCAGTGAGGCACCTAT
CTCAGCGATCTGTCTATTTCGTTCATCCATAGTTGCCTGACTCCCCGTCGTGTAGATAACTACGATACGG
GAGGGCTTACCATCTGGCCCCAGTGCTGCAATGATACCGCGAGACCCACGCTCACCGGCTCCAGATTTAT
CAGCAATAAACCAGCCAGCCGGAAGGGCCGAGCGCAGAAGTGGTCCTGCAACTTTATCCGCCTCCATCCA
GTCTATTAATTGTTGCCGGGAAGCTAGAGTAAGTAGTTCGCCAGTTAATAGTTTGCGCAACGTTGTTGCC
ATTGCTACAGGCATCGTGGTGTCACGCTCGTCGTTTGGTATGGCTTCATTCAGCTCCGGTTCCCAACGAT
CAAGGCGAGTTACATGATCCCCCATGTTGTGCAAAAAAGCGGTTAGCTCCTTCGGTCCTCCGATCGTTGT
CAGAAGTAAGTTGGCCGCAGTGTTATCACTCATGGTTATGGCAGCACTGCATAATTCTCTTACTGTCATG
CCATCCGTAAGATGCTTTTCTGTGACTGGTGAGTACTCAACCAAGTCATTCTGAGAATAGTGTATGCGGC
GACCGAGTTGCTCTTGCCCGGCGTCAATACGGGATAATACCGCGCCACATAGCAGAACTTTAAAAGTGCT
CATCATTGGAAAACGTTCTTCGGGGCGAAAACTCTCAAGGATCTTACCGCTGTTGAGATCCAGTTCGATG
TAACCCACTCGTGCACCCAACTGATCTTCAGCATCTTTTACTTTCACCAGCGTTTCTGGGTGAGCAAAAA
CAGGAAGGCAAAATGCCGCAAAAAAGGGAATAAGGGCGACACGGAAATGTTGAATACTCATACTCTTCCT
TTTTCAATATTATTGAAGCATTTATCAGGGTTATTGTCTCATGAGCGGATACATATTTGAATGTATTTAG
AAAAATAAACAAATAGGGGTTCCGCGCACATTTCCCCGAAAAGTGCCACCTGACGTCTAAGAAACCATTA
TTATCATGACATTAACCTATAAAAATAGGCGTATCACGAGGCCCTTTCGTCTCGCGCG
Features (pLannotate 1.2.2; 11 found; start..end, strand, type, name):
    130..181     +  misc_feature   bom (fragment): basis of mobility region from pBR322
    244..262     +  promoter       SP6 promoter: promoter for bacteriophage SP6 RNA polymerase
    332..1039    +  CDS            mWasabi: mWasabi is a basic (constitutively fluorescent) green fluorescent protein published in 2008, derived from Clavularia sp.. It has high acid sensitivity.
   1063..1250    +  terminator     ADH1 terminator: S. cerevisiae ADH1; transcription terminator for the S. cerevisiae alcohol dehydrogenase 1 (ADH1) gene
   1325..2681    +  gene           kanMX: yeast selectable marker conferring kanamycin resistance (Wach et al., 1994)
   2786..2804    -  promoter       T7 promoter: promoter for bacteriophage T7 RNA polymerase
   2826..2879    -  CDS            lacI (fragment): lac repressor; lacI; The lac repressor binds to the lac operator to inhibit transcription in E. coli. This inhibition can be relieved by adding lactose or isopropyl-β-D-thiogalactopyranoside (IPTG).
   3062..3650    -  rep_origin     ori: high-copy-number ColE1/pMB1/pBR322/pUC origin of replication
   3821..4681    -  CDS            AmpR: β-lactamase; bla; confers resistance to ampicillin, carbenicillin, and related antibiotics
   4682..4786    -  promoter       AmpR promoter: bla
   4881..28      +  CDS            rop (fragment) (across the origin): Rop protein, which maintains plasmids at low copy number; rop
