[The description below was written by a language model from this plasmid's Addgene catalogue record and pLannotate feature annotations shown in this document.]
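Description:
pFA6a-link-yomWasabi-Kan is a 4,888 bp yeast tagging vector built on the pFA6a backbone. It serves as a template for creating chromosomal gene fusions to a green fluorescent protein in Saccharomyces cerevisiae. In E. coli it is maintained through a high-copy ColE1/pUC-type origin and selected with ampicillin via the β-lactamase gene and its native promoter. No yeast replication origin is annotated, which fits a plasmid meant to supply an integrating cassette rather than to replicate episomally in yeast. Short fragments of bom, rop and lacI, along with flanking SP6 and T7 phage promoters, appear to be backbone remnants and are not functional parts of the payload.

The payload is a compact module in a single orientation. It starts with the yomWasabi coding sequence, a synthetic, yeast codon-optimized version of mWasabi, a constitutively fluorescent green protein derived from a Clavularia species. This is followed by the S. cerevisiae ADH1 terminator and then the kanMX marker. No yeast promoter is annotated upstream of the fluorescent protein. The "link" in the name implies a linker sequence ahead of the reading frame, though the feature table does not annotate one separately. In pFA6a-style tagging, the module is typically amplified with primers carrying homology to the target locus and integrated by homologous recombination. The gene of interest then becomes fused in frame to yomWasabi and stays under its own promoter, with the ADH1 terminator ending the fusion transcript. The kanMX marker allows selection of integrants; the record lists this as kanamycin selection, which in yeast is normally applied as G418 resistance. The depositors note that the design derives from an earlier series of optimized fluorescent protein tagging cassettes, and it belongs to a set of improved blue, green and red tagging vectors.
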