Addgene plasmid #44945: pFA6a-link-yomWasabi-Kan
Purpose: Yeast tagging vector to create gene fusion with yeast optimized mWasabi with Kan selection
Depositing lab: Wendell Lim & Kurt Thorn. Depositing organization: University of California, San Francisco (UCSF). Publication: Improved Blue, Green, and Red Fluorescent Protein Tagging Vectors for S. cerevisiae. Lee S, Lim WA, Thorn KS. PLoS One. 2013 Jul 2;8(7):e67902. doi: 10.1371/journal.pone.0067902. Print 2013. PubMed 23844123.
Backbone
  Vector backbone: pFA6a
  Vector type: Yeast Expression
  Selectable markers: Kanamycin
Growth in bacteria
  Bacterial resistance: Ampicillin, 100 μg/mL
  Growth temperature: 37°C
  Growth strain: DH5alpha
  Copy number: Unknown
Gene/Insert
  Gene/Insert name: yomWasabi (alt name: Yeast Optimized mWasabi)
  Species: Synthetic
Terms and licenses: Academic/Nonprofit Terms; Industry Terms: Not Available to Industry
Depositor comments: This vector is derived from the sequences published in “Optimized cassettes for fluorescent protein tagging in Saccharomyces cerevisiae.” Sheff MA, Thorn KS. Yeast. 2004 Jun;21(8):661-70. These plasmids were generated with funding from an NIGMS Systems Biology Center grant, number P50 GM081879. Please acknowledge this grant if you use these plasmids.
How to cite: pFA6a-link-yomWasabi-Kan was a gift from Wendell Lim & Kurt Thorn (Addgene plasmid # 44945 ; http://n2t.net/addgene:44945 ; RRID:Addgene_44945)
