>Addgene plasmid #44945 | pFA6a-link-yomWasabi-Kan | addgene partial sequence | sequence record 63863 | Sp6 5'-ATTTAGGTGACACTATAG-3'
GGATCGGTGACGGTGCTGGTTTAATTAACATGGTAAGTAAAGGTGAAGAGACAACTATGGGGGTAATCAA
ACCAGACATGAAGATCAAACTGAAAATGGAAGGTAACGTTAATGGCCACGCGTTTGTTATTGAAGGTGAA
GGAGAGGGGAAACCTTACGACGGAACCAACACTATCAATTTGGAGGTTAAGGAAGGTGCACCATTACCAT
TCAGCTATGACATCTTAACAACTGCATTTTCATACGGCAACAGAGCTTTTACCAAGTACCCTGACGATAT
ACCAAATTACTTCAAACAATCCTTTCCTGAAGGTTATTCATGGGAGAGAACAATGACGTTTGAAGATAAG
GGCATTGTCAAGGTCAAATCTGACATTTCTATGGAAGAGGATTCATTCATCTACGAGATTCACCTCAAGG
GCGAAAACTTCCCACCAAATGGTCCAGTGATGCAAAAGGAAACTACTGGATGGGATGCTTCTACAGAAAG
GATGTACGTGAGAGATGGAGTCTTAAAAGGTGATGTTAAAATGAAGTTGCTACTTGAAGGTGGTGGCCAT
CATAGAGTTGATTTCAAAACAATCTACAGAGCCAAAAAGGCTGTAAAACTTCCTGATTATCATTTTGTGG
ATCATCGTATAGAAATTCTAAACCACGACAAAGATTACAATAAGGTCACTGTTTATGAAATAGCAGTTGC
CAGAAATTCTACAGATGGAATGGATGAATTGTACAAATAAGGCGCGCCACTTCTAAATAAGCGAATTTCT
TATGATTTATGATTTTTATTATTAAATAAGTTATAA
