>Addgene plasmid #44945 | pFA6a-link-yomWasabi-Kan | addgene partial sequence | sequence record 63906 | T7
GGATCTGATATCATCGATGAATTCGAGCTCGTTTAAACTGGATGGCGGCGTTAGTATCGAATCGACAGCA
GTATAGCGACCAGCATTCACATACGATTGACGCATGATATTACTTTCTGCGCACTTAACTTCGCATCTGG
GCAGATGATGTCGAGGCGAAAAAAAATATAAATCACGCTAACATTTGATTAAAATAGAACAACTACAATA
TAAAAAAACTATACAAATGACAAGTTCTTGAAAACAAGAATCTTTTTATTGTCAGTACTGATTAGAAAAA
CTCATCGAGCATCAAATGAAACTGCAATTTATTCATATCAGGATTATCAATACCATATTTTTGAAAAAGC
CGTTTCTGTAATGAAGGAGAAAACTCACCGAGGCAGTTCCATAGGATGGCAAGATCCTGGTATCGGTCTG
CGATTCCGACTCGTCCAACATCAATACAACCTATTAATTTCCCCTCGTCAAAAATAAGGTTATCAAGTGA
GAAATCACCATGAGTGACGACTGAATCCGGTGAGAATGGCAAAAGCTTATGCATTTCTTTCCAGACTTGT
TCAACAGGCCAGCCATTACGCTCGTCATCAAAATCACTCGCATCAACCAAACCGTTATTCATTCGTGATT
GCGCCTGAGCGAGACGAAATACGCGATCGCTGTTAAAAGGACAATTACAAACAGGAATCGAATGCAACCG
GCGCAGGAACACTGCCAGCGCATCAACAATATTTTCACCTGAATCAGGATATTCTTCTAATACCTGGAAT
GCTGTTTTGCCGGGGATCGCAGTGGTGAGTAACCATGCATCATCAGGAGTACGGATAAA
